Addgene plasmid #214973: pKH145_mCherry-YIPF4 LIR mut
Purpose: mCherry tagged LIR mutant YIPF4
Depositing lab: Wade Harper. Depositing organization: Harvard Medical School. Publication: Proteome census upon nutrient stress reveals Golgiphagy membrane receptors. Hickey KL, Swarup S, Smith IR, Paoli JC, Miguel Whelan E, Paulo JA, Harper JW. Nature. 2023 Nov;623(7985):167-174. doi: 10.1038/s41586-023-06657-6. Epub 2023 Sep 27. PubMed 37757899.
Backbone
  Vector backbone: phage lentiviral
  Vector type: Lentiviral
Growth in bacteria
  Bacterial resistance: Ampicillin, 100 μg/mL
  Growth temperature: 37°C
  Growth strain: NEB Stable
  Copy number: High Copy
Gene/Insert
  Gene/Insert name: mCherry-YIPF4_mut
  Species: H. sapiens (human)
  Mutation: LIR mutant
  Entrez Gene: YIPF4 (a.k.a. FinGER4, MGC11061, Nbla11189)
  Cloning method: Gateway Cloning
Terms and licenses: Academic/Nonprofit Terms; Industry Terms: Not Available to Industry
How to cite: pKH145_mCherry-YIPF4 LIR mut was a gift from Wade Harper (Addgene plasmid # 214973 ; http://n2t.net/addgene:214973 ; RRID:Addgene_214973)
