[The description below was written by a language model from this plasmid's Addgene catalogue record and pLannotate feature annotations shown in this document.]
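Description:
pKH145_mCherry-YIPF4 LIR mut is a 9,171 nt lentiviral expression plasmid built on a pHAGE-type HIV-1 backbone. It delivers a red-fluorescent fusion of human YIPF4 carrying mutations in its LC3-interacting region (LIR). In bacteria it is maintained through a high-copy ColE1/pUC origin and selected with ampicillin via the bla gene. The viral portion contains a 5' LTR (annotated as truncated), the Ψ packaging signal with an adjoining gag fragment, the Rev response element, the central polypurine tract/termination sequence, and a self-inactivating ΔU3 3' LTR. Together these allow the genomic RNA to be exported, packaged and integrated when packaging and envelope functions are supplied in trans, while limiting LTR-driven transcription after integration.

The internal cassette is driven by the CMV immediate-early enhancer and promoter. mCherry sits at the N-terminus, followed by a residual attB1 site, the YIPF4 coding sequence and an attB2 site, consistent with the insert having been introduced by Gateway recombination into an mCherry-tagging destination vector. Downstream, an EMCV IRES allows translation of puromycin N-acetyltransferase from the same transcript, so transduced mammalian cells can be selected with puromycin, and a WPRE enhances transcript expression. The record describes the mutation only as "LIR mutant" and does not specify the residues changed.

YIPF4 is a Golgi membrane protein, and the associated study identifies Golgiphagy membrane receptors under nutrient stress. The construct therefore most plausibly provides stable expression of a YIPF4 variant defective in binding ATG8-family proteins, for comparison with the wild-type protein in imaging or autophagy assays.
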