Features (pLannotate 1.2.2; 28 found; start..end, strand, type, name):
    228..328     +  CDS            Rev (fragment): human immunodeficiency virus 1 (HIV-1) Rev protein; rev; enhances nuclear export of unspliced and incompletely spliced viral mRNAs
    377..494     +  misc_feature   cPPT/CTS: central polypurine tract and central termination sequence of HIV-1
    546..849     +  enhancer       CMV enhancer: human cytomegalovirus immediate early enhancer
    850..1053    +  promoter       CMV promoter: human cytomegalovirus (CMV) immediate early promoter
   1156..1863    +  CDS            mCherry: mCherry is a basic (constitutively fluorescent) red fluorescent protein published in 2004, derived from Discosoma sp.. It is reported to be a very rapidly-maturing monomer with low acid sensitivity.
   1889..1906    +  protein_bind   attB1 (fragment): mutant version of attB; core recombination site for the Gateway® BP reaction BP Clonase™
   1912..2643    +  CDS            YIPF4: YIPF4_HUMAN - Experimental evidence at protein level: Swiss-Prot protein existence level 1. Involved in the maintenance of the Golgi structure. From Homo sapiens (Human).
   2648..2665    -  protein_bind   attB2 (fragment): mutant version of attB; core recombination site for the Gateway® BP reaction BP Clonase™
   2784..3246    +  misc_feature   IRES: internal ribosome entry site (IRES) of the encephalomyocarditis virus (EMCV)
   3260..3859    +  CDS            PuroR: puromycin N-acetyltransferase; pac from Streptomyces alboniger; confers resistance to puromycin
   3876..4464    +  misc_feature   WPRE: woodchuck hepatitis virus posttranscriptional regulatory element
   4472..4537    +  CDS            nef (fragment): NEF_HV1Z2 - Experimental evidence at protein level: Swiss-Prot protein existence level 1. Extracellular Nef protein targets CD4(+) T-lymphocytes for apoptosis by interacting with CXCR4 surface receptors. From Human immunodeficiency virus type 1 group M subtype D (isolate Z2/CDC-Z34) (HIV-1).
   4539..4772    +  LTR            3' LTR (ΔU3): self-inactivating 3' long terminal repeat (LTR) from HIV-1
   4977..5081    +  promoter       AmpR promoter: bla
   5082..5942    +  CDS            AmpR: β-lactamase; bla; confers resistance to ampicillin, carbenicillin, and related antibiotics
   6113..6701    +  rep_origin     ori: high-copy-number ColE1/pMB1/pBR322/pUC origin of replication
   6884..6938    +  CDS            lacI (fragment): lac repressor; lacI; The lac repressor binds to the lac operator to inhibit transcription in E. coli. This inhibition can be relieved by adding lactose or isopropyl-β-D-thiogalactopyranoside (IPTG).
   6944..7037    +  rep_origin     SV40 ori (fragment): SV40 origin of replication
   7062..7099    +  CDS            lacI (fragment): lac repressor; lacI; The lac repressor binds to the lac operator to inhibit transcription in E. coli. This inhibition can be relieved by adding lactose or isopropyl-β-D-thiogalactopyranoside (IPTG).
   7112..7133    +  protein_bind   CAP binding site: CAP binding activates transcription in the presence of cAMP. E. coli catabolite activator protein
   7148..7178    +  promoter       lac promoter: promoter for the E. coli lac operon
   7186..7202    +  protein_bind   lac operator: The lac repressor binds to the lac operator to inhibit transcription in E. coli. This inhibition can be relieved by adding lactose or isopropyl-β-D-thiogalactopyranoside (IPTG). lac repressor encoded by lacI
   7236..7319    +  polyA_signal   SV40 poly(A) signal (fragment): SV40 polyadenylation signal
   7486..7815    +  CDS            nef (fragment): NEF_HV1BR - Experimental evidence at protein level: Swiss-Prot protein existence level 1. Extracellular Nef protein targets CD4(+) T-lymphocytes for apoptosis by interacting with CXCR4 surface receptors (PubMed:14990729). From Human immunodeficiency virus type 1 group M subtype B (isolate BRU/LAI) (HIV-1).
   7863..8120    +  LTR            5' LTR (truncated): truncated 5' long terminal repeat (LTR) from HIV-1
   8167..8292    +  misc_feature   HIV-1 Ψ: packaging signal of human immunodeficiency virus type 1
   8276..8614    +  CDS            HIV-1 gag (fragment): gag protein from human immunodeficiency virus 1; gag
   8789..9022    +  misc_feature   RRE: The Rev response element (RRE) of HIV-1 allows for Rev-dependent mRNA export from the nucleus to the cytoplasm.
>Addgene plasmid #214973 | pKH145_mCherry-YIPF4 LIR mut | addgene full sequence | sequence record 431702 | Addgene NGS Result
ACTCCTTAATTGAAGAATCGCAAAACCAGCAAGAAAAGAATGAACAAGAATTATTGGAATTAGATAAATG
GGCAAGTTTGTGGAATTGGTTTAACATAACAAATTGGCTGTGGTATATAAAATTATTCATAATGATAGTA
GGAGGCTTGGTAGGTTTAAGAATAGTTTTTGCTGTACTTTCTATAGTGAATAGAGTTAGGCAGGGATATT
CACCATTATCGTTTCAGACCCACCTCCCAACCCCGAGGGGACCCGACAGGCCCGAAGGAATAGAAGAAGA
AGGTGGAGAGAGAGACAGAGACAGATCCATTCGATTAGTGAACGGATCTCGACGGTATCGCCGAATTAAT
TCACAAATGGCAGTATTCATCCACAATTTTAAAAGAAAAGGGGGGATTGGGGGGTACAGTGCAGGGGAAA
GAATAGTAGACATAATAGCAACAGACATACAAACTAAAGAATTACAAAAACAAATTACAAAAATTCAAAA
TTTTCGGGTTTATTACAGGGACAGCAGAGATCCAGTTTGGACTAGTGGAGTTCCGCGTTACATAACTTAC
GGTAAATGGCCCGCCTGGCTGACCGCCCAACGACCCCCGCCCATTGACGTCAATAATGACGTATGTTCCC
ATAGTAACGCCAATAGGGACTTTCCATTGACGTCAATGGGTGGAGTATTTACGGTAAACTGCCCACTTGG
CAGTACATCAAGTGTATCATATGCCAAGTACGCCCCCTATTGACGTCAATGACGGTAAATGGCCCGCCTG
GCATTATGCCCAGTACATGACCTTATGGGACTTTCCTACTTGGCAGTACATCTACGTATTAGTCATCGCT
ATTACCATGGTGATGCGGTTTTGGCAGTACATCAATGGGCGTGGATAGCGGTTTGACTCACGGGGATTTC
CAAGTCTCCACCCCATTGACGTCAATGGGAGTTTGTTTTGGCACCAAAATCAACGGGACTTTCCAAAATG
TCGTAACAACTCCGCCCCATTGACGCAAATGGGCGGTAGGCGTGTACGGTGGGAGGTCTATATAAGCAGA
GCTCGTTTAGTGAACCGTCAGATCGCCTGGAGACGCCATCCACGCTGTTTTGACCTCCATAGAAGACACC
GGCGGCCGCAGATCTCTCGAGGTTGATCTGCTAGCATGGTGAGCAAGGGCGAGGAGGATAACATGGCCAT
CATCAAGGAGTTCATGCGCTTCAAGGTGCACATGGAGGGCTCCGTGAACGGCCACGAGTTCGAGATCGAG
GGCGAGGGCGAGGGCCGCCCCTACGAGGGCACCCAGACCGCCAAGCTGAAGGTGACCAAGGGTGGCCCCC
TGCCCTTCGCCTGGGACATCCTGTCCCCTCAGTTCATGTACGGCTCCAAGGCCTACGTGAAGCACCCCGC
CGACATCCCCGACTACTTGAAGCTGTCCTTCCCCGAGGGCTTCAAGTGGGAGCGCGTGATGAACTTCGAG
GACGGCGGCGTGGTGACCGTGACCCAGGACTCCTCCCTGCAGGACGGCGAGTTCATCTACAAGGTGAAGC
TGCGCGGCACCAACTTCCCCTCCGACGGCCCCGTAATGCAGAAGAAGACCATGGGCTGGGAGGCCTCCTC
CGAGCGGATGTACCCCGAGGACGGCGCCCTGAAGGGCGAGATCAAGCAGAGGCTGAAGCTGAAGGACGGC
GGCCACTACGACGCTGAGGTCAAGACCACCTACAAGGCCAAGAAGCCCGTGCAGCTGCCCGGCGCCTACA
ACGTCAACATCAAGTTGGACATCACCTCCCACAACGAGGACTACACCATCGTGGAACAGTACGAACGCGC
CGAGGGCCGCCACTCCACCGGCGGCATGGACGAGCTGTACAAGGCATGCAGCGCTAGTGCTTATCAAACA
AGTTTGTACAAAAAAGTTGGCATGCAGCCTCCGGGCCCGCCCCCGGCCTATGCCCCCACTAACGGGGACG
CCACCTTTGCCTCCTCAGCAGACGCGGAAGATCTCAGTGGTTCAATAGCATCCCCAGATGTCAAATTAAA
TCTTGGTGGAGATTTTATCAAAGAATCTACAGCTACTACATTTCTGAGACAAAGAGGTTATGGCTGGCTT
CTGGAAGTTGAAGATGATGATCCTGAAGATAACAAGCCACTCTTGGAAGAATTGGACATTGATCTAAAGG
ATATTTACTACAAAATCCGATGTGTTTTGATGCCAATGCCATCACTTGGTTTTAATAGACAAGTGGTGAG
AGACAATCCTGACTTTTGGGGTCCTCTGGCTGTTGTTCTTTTCTTTTCCATGATATCATTATATGGACAG
TTTAGGGTGGTCTCATGGATTATAACCATTTGGATATTTGGTTCACTAACAATTTTCTTACTGGCCAGAG
TTCTTGGTGGAGAAGTTGCATATGGCCAAGTCCTTGGAGTTATAGGATATTCATTACTTCCTCTCATTGT
AATAGCCCCTGTACTTTTGGTGGTTGGATCATTTGAAGTGGTGTCTACACTTATAAAACTGTTTGGTGTG
TTTTGGGCTGCCTACAGTGCTGCTTCATTGTTAGTGGGTGAAGAATTCAAGACCAAAAAGCCTCTTCTGA
TTTATCCAATCTTTTTATTATACATTTATTTTTTGTCGTTATATACTGGTGTGCCAACTTTCTTGTACAA
AGTGGTTCGATAACGAATTCCGCCCCCCCCCCCTAACGTTACTGGCCGAAGCCGCTTGGAATAAGGCCGG
TGTGCGTTTGTCTATATGTTATTTTCCACCATATTGCCGTCTTTTGGCAATGTGAGGGCCCGGAAACCTG
GCCCTGTCTTCTTGACGAGCATTCCTAGGGGTCTTTCCCCTCTCGCCAAAGGAATGCAAGGTCTGTTGAA
TGTCGTGAAGGAAGCAGTTCCTCTGGAAGCTTCTTGAAGACAAACAACGTCTGTAGCGACCCTTTGCAGG
CAGCGGAACCCCCCACCTGGCGACAGGTGCCTCTGCGGCCAAAAGCCACGTGTATAAGATACACCTGCAA
AGGCGGCACAACCCCAGTGCCACGTTGTGAGTTGGATAGTTGTGGAAAGAGTCAAATGGCTCTCCTCAAG
CGTATTCAACAAGGGGCTGAAGGATGCCCAGAAGGTACCCCATTGTATGGGATCTGATCTGGGGCCTCGG
TGCACATGCTTTACATGTGTTTAGTCGAGGTTAAAAAAACGTCTAGGCCCCCCGAACCACGGGGACGTGG
TTTTCCTTTGAAAAACACGATGATAATATGGCCACAACCATGACCGAGTACAAGCCCACGGTGCGCCTCG
CCACCCGCGACGACGTCCCCAGGGCCGTACGCACCCTCGCCGCCGCGTTCGCCGACTACCCCGCCACGCG
CCACACCGTCGATCCGGACCGCCACATCGAGCGGGTCACCGAGCTGCAAGAACTCTTCCTCACGCGCGTC
GGGCTCGACATCGGCAAGGTGTGGGTCGCGGACGACGGCGCCGCGGTGGCGGTCTGGACCACGCCGGAGA
GCGTCGAAGCGGGGGCGGTGTTCGCCGAGATCGGCCCGCGCATGGCCGAGTTGAGCGGTTCCCGGCTGGC
CGCGCAGCAACAGATGGAAGGCCTCCTGGCGCCGCACCGGCCCAAGGAGCCCGCGTGGTTCCTGGCCACC
GTCGGCGTCTCGCCCGACCACCAGGGCAAGGGTCTGGGCAGCGCCGTCGTGCTCCCCGGAGTGGAGGCGG
CCGAGCGCGCCGGGGTGCCCGCCTTCCTGGAGACCTCCGCGCCCCGCAACCTCCCCTTCTACGAGCGGCT
CGGCTTCACCGTCACCGCCGACGTCGAGGTGCCCGAAGGACCGCGCACCTGGTGCATGACCCGCAAGCCC
GGTGCCTGATGCATCGATGGATCCTAATCAACCTCTGGATTACAAAATTTGTGAAAGATTGACTGGTATT
CTTAACTATGTTGCTCCTTTTACGCTATGTGGATACGCTGCTTTAATGCCTTTGTATCATGCTATTGCTT
CCCGTATGGCTTTCATTTTCTCCTCCTTGTATAAATCCTGGTTGCTGTCTCTTTATGAGGAGTTGTGGCC
CGTTGTCAGGCAACGTGGCGTGGTGTGCACTGTGTTTGCTGACGCAACCCCCACTGGTTGGGGCATTGCC
ACCACCTGTCAGCTCCTTTCCGGGACTTTCGCTTTCCCCCTCCCTATTGCCACGGCGGAACTCATCGCCG
CCTGCCTTGCCCGCTGCTGGACAGGGGCTCGGCTGTTGGGCACTGACAATTCCGTGGTGTTGTCGGGGAA
ATCATCGTCCTTTCCTTGGCTGCTCGCCTGTGTTGCCACCTGGATTCTGCGCGGGACGTCCTTCTGCTAC
GTCCCTTCGGCCCTCAATCCAGCGGACCTTCCTTCCCGCGGCCTGCTGCCGGCTCTGCGGCCTCTTCCGC
GTCTTCGCCTTCGCCCTCAGACGAGTCGGATCTCCCTTTGGGCCGCCTCCCCGCCTGAGATCCTTTAAGA
CCAATGACTTACAAGGCAGCTGTAGATCTTAGCCACTTTTTAAAAGAAAAGGGGGGACTGGAAGGGCTAA
TTCACTCCCAACGAAGACAAGATCTGCTTTTTGCTTGTACTGGGTCTCTCTGGTTAGACCAGATCTGAGC
CTGGGAGCTCTCTGGCTAACTAGGGAACCCACTGCTTAAGCCTCAATAAAGCTTGCCTTGAGTGCTTCAA
GTAGTGTGTGCCCGTCTGTTGTGTGACTCTGGTAACTAGAGATCCCTCAGACCCTTTTAGTCAGTGTGGA
AAATCTCTAGCAGTAGTAGTTCATGTCATCTTATTATTCAGTATTTATAACTTGCAAAGAAATGAATATC
AGAGAGTGAGAGGCCCGGGTTAATTAAGGAAAGGGCTAGATCATTCTTGAAGACGAAAGGGCCTCGTGAT
ACGCCTATTTTTATAGGTTAATGTCATGATAATAATGGTTTCTTAGACGTCAGGTGGCACTTTTCGGGGA
AATGTGCGCGGAACCCCTATTTGTTTATTTTTCTAAATACATTCAAATATGTATCCGCTCATGAGACAAT
AACCCTGATAAATGCTTCAATAATATTGAAAAAGGAAGAGTATGAGTATTCAACATTTCCGTGTCGCCCT
TATTCCCTTTTTTGCGGCATTTTGCCTTCCTGTTTTTGCTCACCCAGAAACGCTGGTGAAAGTAAAAGAT
GCTGAAGATCAGTTGGGTGCACGAGTGGGTTACATCGAACTGGATCTCAACAGCGGTAAGATCCTTGAGA
GTTTTCGCCCCGAAGAACGTTTTCCAATGATGAGCACTTTTAAAGTTCTGCTATGTGGCGCGGTATTATC
CCGTGTTGACGCCGGGCAAGAGCAACTCGGTCGCCGCATACACTATTCTCAGAATGACTTGGTTGAGTAC
TCACCAGTCACAGAAAAGCATCTTACGGATGGCATGACAGTAAGAGAATTATGCAGTGCTGCCATAACCA
TGAGTGATAACACTGCGGCCAACTTACTTCTGACAACGATCGGAGGACCGAAGGAGCTAACCGCTTTTTT
GCACAACATGGGGGATCATGTAACTCGCCTTGATCGTTGGGAACCGGAGCTGAATGAAGCCATACCAAAC
GACGAGCGTGACACCACGATGCCTGTAGCAATGGCAACAACGTTGCGCAAACTATTAACTGGCGAACTAC
TTACTCTAGCTTCCCGGCAACAATTAATAGACTGGATGGAGGCGGATAAAGTTGCAGGACCACTTCTGCG
CTCGGCCCTTCCGGCTGGCTGGTTTATTGCTGATAAATCTGGAGCCGGTGAGCGTGGGTCTCGCGGTATC
ATTGCAGCACTGGGGCCAGATGGTAAGCCCTCCCGTATCGTAGTTATCTACACGACGGGGAGTCAGGCAA
CTATGGATGAACGAAATAGACAGATCGCTGAGATAGGTGCCTCACTGATTAAGCATTGGTAACTGTCAGA
CCAAGTTTACTCATATATACTTTAGATTGATTTAAAACTTCATTTTTAATTTAAAAGGATCTAGGTGAAG
ATCCTTTTTGATAATCTCATGACCAAAATCCCTTAACGTGAGTTTTCGTTCCACTGAGCGTCAGACCCCG
TAGAAAAGATCAAAGGATCTTCTTGAGATCCTTTTTTTCTGCGCGTAATCTGCTGCTTGCAAACAAAAAA
ACCACCGCTACCAGCGGTGGTTTGTTTGCCGGATCAAGAGCTACCAACTCTTTTTCCGAAGGTAACTGGC
TTCAGCAGAGCGCAGATACCAAATACTGTTCTTCTAGTGTAGCCGTAGTTAGGCCACCACTTCAAGAACT
CTGTAGCACCGCCTACATACCTCGCTCTGCTAATCCTGTTACCAGTGGCTGCTGCCAGTGGCGATAAGTC
GTGTCTTACCGGGTTGGACTCAAGACGATAGTTACCGGATAAGGCGCAGCGGTCGGGCTGAACGGGGGGT
TCGTGCACACAGCCCAGCTTGGAGCGAACGACCTACACCGAACTGAGATACCTACAGCGTGAGCTATGAG
AAAGCGCCACGCTTCCCGAAGGGAGAAAGGCGGACAGGTATCCGGTAAGCGGCAGGGTCGGAACAGGAGA
GCGCACGAGGGAGCTTCCAGGGGGAAACGCCTGGTATCTTTATAGTCCTGTCGGGTTTCGCCACCTCTGA
CTTGAGCGTCGATTTTTGTGATGCTCGTCAGGGGGGCGGAGCCTATGGAAAAACGCCAGCAACGCGGCCT
TTTTACGGTTCCTGGCCTTTTGCTGGCCTTTTGCTCACATGTTCTTTCCTGCGTTATCCCCTGATTCTGT
GGATAACCGTATTACCGCCTTTGAGTGAGCTGATACCGCTCGCCGCAGCCGAACGACCGAGCGCAGCGAG
TCAGTGAGCGAGGAAGCGGAAGAGCGCCCAATACGCAAACCGCCTCTCCCCGCGCGTTGGCCGATTCATT
AATGCAGCAAGCTCATGGCTGACTAATTTTTTTTATTTATGCAGAGGCCGAGGCCGCCTCGGCCTCTGAG
CTATTCCAGAAGTAGTGAGGAGGCTTTTTTGGAGGCCTAGGCTTTTGCAAAAAGCTCCCCGTGGCACGAC
AGGTTTCCCGACTGGAAAGCGGGCAGTGAGCGCAACGCAATTAATGTGAGTTAGCTCACTCATTAGGCAC
CCCAGGCTTTACACTTTATGCTTCCGGCTCGTATGTTGTGTGGAATTGTGAGCGGATAACAATTTCACAC
AGGAAACAGCTATGACATGATTACGAATTTCACAAATAAAGCATTTTTTTCACTGCATTCTAGTTGTGGT
TTGTCCAAACTCATCAATGTATCTTATCATGTCTGGATCAACTGGATAACTCAAGCTAACCAAAATCATC
CCAAACTTCCCACCCCATACCCTATTACCACTGCCAATTACCTGTGGTTTCATTTACTCTAAACCTGTGA
TTCCTCTGAATTATTTTCATTTTAAAGAAATTGTATTTGTTAAATATGTACTACAAACTTAGTAGTTGGA
AGGGCTAATTCACTCCCAAAGAAGACAAGATATCCTTGATCTGTGGATCTACCACACACAAGGCTACTTC
CCTGATTAGCAGAACTACACACCAGGGCCAGGGGTCAGATATCCACTGACCTTTGGATGGTGCTACAAGC
TAGTACCAGTTGAGCCAGATAAGGTAGAAGAGGCCAATAAAGGAGAGAACACCAGCTTGTTACACCCTGT
GAGCCTGCATGGGATGGATGACCCGGAGAGAGAAGTGTTAGAGTGGAGGTTTGACAGCCGCCTAGCATTT
CATCACGTGGCCCGAGAGCTGCATCCGGAGTACTTCAAGAACTGCTGATATCGAGCTTGCTACAAGGGAC
TTTCCGCTGGGGACTTTCCAGGGAGGCGTGGCCTGGGCGGGACTGGGGAGTGGCGAGCCCTCAGATCCTG
CATATAAGCAGCTGCTTTTTGCCTGTACTGGGTCTCTCTGGTTAGACCAGATCTGAGCCTGGGAGCTCTC
TGGCTAACTAGGGAACCCACTGCTTAAGCCTCAATAAAGCTTGCCTTGAGTGCTTCAAGTAGTGTGTGCC
CGTCTGTTGTGTGACTCTGGTAACTAGAGATCCCTCAGACCCTTTTAGTCAGTGTGGAAAATCTCTAGCA
GTGGCGCCCGAACAGGGACTTGAAAGCGAAAGGGAAACCAGAGGAGCTCTCTCGACGCAGGACTCGGCTT
GCTGAAGCGCGCACGGCAAGAGGCGAGGGGCGGCGACTGGTGAGTACGCCAAAAATTTTGACTAGCGGAG
GCTAGAAGGAGAGAGATGGGTGCGAGAGCGTCAGTATTAAGCGGGGGAGAATTAGATCGCGATGGGAAAA
AATTCGGTTAAGGCCAGGGGGAAAGAAAAAATATAAATTAAAACATATAGTATGGGCAAGCAGGGAGCTA
GAACGATTCGCAGTTAATCCTGGCCTGTTAGAAACATCAGAAGGCTGTAGACAAATACTGGGACAGCTAC
AACCATCCCTTCAGACAGGATCAGAAGAACTTAGATCATTATATAATACAGTAGCAACCCTCTATTGTGT
GCATCAAAGGATAGAGATAAAAGACACCAAGGAAGCTTTAGACAAGATAGAGGAAGAGCAAAACAAAAGT
AAGACCACCGCACAGCAAGCGGCCGGCCGCTGATCTTCAGACCTGGAGGAGGAGATATGAGGGACAATTG
GAGAAGTGAATTATATAAATATAAAGTAGTAAAAATTGAACCATTAGGAGTAGCACCCACCAAGGCAAAG
AGAAGAGTGGTGCAGAGAGAAAAAAGAGCAGTGGGAATAGGAGCTTTGTTCCTTGGGTTCTTGGGAGCAG
CAGGAAGCACTATGGGCGCAGCGTCAATGACGCTGACGGTACAGGCCAGACAATTATTGTCTGGTATAGT
GCAGCAGCAGAACAATTTGCTGAGGGCTATTGAGGCGCAACAGCATCTGTTGCAACTCACAGTCTGGGGC
ATCAAGCAGCTCCAGGCAAGAATCCTGGCTGTGGAAAGATACCTAAAGGATCAACAGCTCCTGGGGATTT
GGGGTTGCTCTGGAAAACTCATTTGCACCACTGCTGTGCCTTGGAATGCTAGTTGGAGTAATAAATCTCT
GGAACAGATTTGGAATCACACGACCTGGATGGAGTGGGACAGAGAAATTAACAATTACACAAGCTTAATA
C
